Addgene plasmid #103549: LSB-hsa-miR-4787-5p
Purpose: Used to sense miRNA activity using fluorescence based tools. hsa-miR-4787-5p target in 3' UTR of of mKate. miRNA activity can be measured by the repression of mKate2 relative to EBFP2 fluorescent proteins . Plasmid is inherently unstable; please see Depositor Comments
Depositing lab: Ron Weiss. Depositing organization: Massachusetts Institute of Technology. Publication: A mixed antagonistic/synergistic miRNA repression model enables accurate predictions of multi-input miRNA sensor activity. Gam JJ, Babb J, Weiss R. Nat Commun. 2018 Jun 22;9(1):2430. doi: 10.1038/s41467-018-04575-0. PubMed 29934631.
Backbone
  Vector backbone: Low Sensor Backbone (LSB)
  Vector type: Mammalian Expression, Synthetic Biology
Growth in bacteria
  Bacterial resistance: Ampicillin and Kanamycin, 100 & 50 μg/mL
  Growth temperature: 30°C
  Growth strain: NEB Stable
  Copy number: High Copy
Gene/Insert
  Gene/Insert name: hsa-miR-4787-5p target
  Species: H. sapiens (human)
  Entrez Gene: MIR4787 (a.k.a. mir-4787)
  Promoter: EF-1a
  Cloning method: Gibson Cloning
Terms and licenses: Academic/Nonprofit Terms; Industry Terms: Not Available to Industry
Depositor comments: Please note that this plasmid is inherently unstable due to a repeating poly A element. We recommend performing a diagnostic digest on multiple colonies upon receipt. The depositors would like to note the presence of several discrepancies between the depositor sequence and physical plasmid sequence. In particular, the sequences upstream and downstream of the puromycin coding region have 10 bp insertions which do not affect the ability to perform puromycin selection. The sequences for those regions within the physical plasmids are as follows: Upstream of Puro: GAATTCGACCGCCTGTCTCAAGGTGCCACC; Downstream of Puro: GCTTTGAGACTACGCGTGAATTCACTCCTC. Please contact if you are interested in this plasmid prior to placing an order.
How to cite: LSB-hsa-miR-4787-5p was a gift from Ron Weiss (Addgene plasmid # 103549 ; http://n2t.net/addgene:103549 ; RRID:Addgene_103549)
