[The description below was written by a language model from this plasmid's Addgene catalogue record and pLannotate feature annotations shown in this document.]
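Description:
LSB-hsa-miR-4787-5p is a mammalian expression and synthetic-biology plasmid of about 11 kb, built on the Low Sensor Backbone (LSB) as a fluorescent reporter of microRNA activity. It is propagated in E. coli from a high-copy ColE1/pUC-type origin and carries both a β-lactamase gene and an aph(3')-Ia kanamycin resistance gene, matching the dual ampicillin and kanamycin selection in the record. A puromycin N-acetyltransferase coding sequence followed by a rabbit β-globin polyadenylation signal is also present. The depositor indicates it supports puromycin selection, although no promoter for it is annotated in the feature table.

The payload consists of two parallel transcription units. Each is driven by the human EF-1α core promoter with its intron A, flanked by Gateway attB4/attB1/attB2 sites left from assembly, and terminated by a β-globin poly(A) signal. The first unit encodes the red fluorescent protein mKate2, with the target site for human miR-4787-5p placed in its 3' UTR according to the record. The target itself is not annotated, but it would fall in the unannotated stretch between the mKate2 cassette and its poly(A) region. The second unit encodes EBFP2 without a target and serves as an internal reference. When miR-4787-5p is active in transfected cells, the mKate2 transcript is repressed while EBFP2 is unaffected, so the red-to-blue fluorescence ratio reports miRNA activity independently of plasmid dose.

The depositor warns that the repeated poly(A) elements make the plasmid inherently unstable. The depositor also reports small discrepancies between the deposited sequence and the physical plasmid, including short insertions flanking the puromycin gene that do not impair selection.
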