Features (pLannotate 1.2.2; 28 found; start..end, strand, type, name):
     87..675     -  rep_origin     ori: high-copy-number ColE1/pMB1/pBR322/pUC origin of replication
    846..1706    -  CDS            AmpR: β-lactamase; bla; confers resistance to ampicillin, carbenicillin, and related antibiotics
   1707..1778    -  promoter       AmpR promoter: bla
   1857..2456    +  CDS            PuroR: puromycin N-acetyltransferase; pac from Streptomyces alboniger; confers resistance to puromycin
   2461..2541    +  CDS            HBB (fragment): HBB_PONPY - Experimental evidence at transcript level: Swiss-Prot protein existence level 2. Involved in oxygen transport from the lung to the various peripheral tissues. From Pongo pygmaeus (Bornean orangutan).
   2612..2667    +  polyA_signal   β-globin poly(A) signal: rabbit β-globin polyadenylation signal (Gil and Proudfoot, 1987)
   3646..3666    +  protein_bind   attB4: mutant version of attB; core recombination site for the Gateway® BP reaction BP Clonase™
   3734..3945    +  promoter       EF-1α core promoter: core promoter for human elongation factor EF-1α
   3946..4884    +  intron         EF-1α intron A: intron upstream of the start codon of human EF-1α
   4911..4931    +  protein_bind   attB1: mutant version of attB; core recombination site for the Gateway® BP reaction BP Clonase™
   4951..5646    +  CDS            mKate2: mKate2 is a basic (constitutively fluorescent) red fluorescent protein published in 2009, derived from Entacmaea quadricolor. It is reported to be a rapidly-maturing monomer with moderate acid sensitivity.
   5666..5690    -  protein_bind   attB2: mutant version of attB; recombination site for the Gateway® BP reaction BP Clonase™
   5834..5908    +  CDS            HBB (fragment): HBB_PONPY - Experimental evidence at transcript level: Swiss-Prot protein existence level 2. Involved in oxygen transport from the lung to the various peripheral tissues. From Pongo pygmaeus (Bornean orangutan).
   5979..6034    +  polyA_signal   β-globin poly(A) signal: rabbit β-globin polyadenylation signal (Gil and Proudfoot, 1987)
   6418..6443    +  misc_feature   SA: splice acceptor site
   7115..7135    +  protein_bind   attB4: mutant version of attB; core recombination site for the Gateway® BP reaction BP Clonase™
   7203..7414    +  promoter       EF-1α core promoter: core promoter for human elongation factor EF-1α
   7415..8353    +  intron         EF-1α intron A: intron upstream of the start codon of human EF-1α
   8380..8400    +  protein_bind   attB1: mutant version of attB; core recombination site for the Gateway® BP reaction BP Clonase™
   8411..9127    +  CDS            EBFP2: EBFP2 is a basic (constitutively fluorescent) blue fluorescent protein published in 2007, derived from Aequorea victoria. It is reported to be a rapidly-maturing monomer with moderate acid sensitivity.
   9135..9159    -  protein_bind   attB2: mutant version of attB; recombination site for the Gateway® BP reaction BP Clonase™
   9163..9243    +  CDS            HBB (fragment): HBB_PONPY - Experimental evidence at transcript level: Swiss-Prot protein existence level 2. Involved in oxygen transport from the lung to the various peripheral tissues. From Pongo pygmaeus (Bornean orangutan).
   9314..9369    +  polyA_signal   β-globin poly(A) signal: rabbit β-globin polyadenylation signal (Gil and Proudfoot, 1987)
   9752..9774    -  protein_bind   lac operator (fragment): The lac repressor binds to the lac operator to inhibit transcription in E. coli. This inhibition can be relieved by adding lactose or isopropyl-β-D-thiogalactopyranoside (IPTG). lac repressor encoded by lacI
   9778..9808    -  promoter       lac promoter: promoter for the E. coli lac operon
   9823..9844    -  protein_bind   CAP binding site: CAP binding activates transcription in the presence of cAMP. E. coli catabolite activator protein
   9857..9896    -  CDS            lacI (fragment): lac repressor; lacI; The lac repressor binds to the lac operator to inhibit transcription in E. coli. This inhibition can be relieved by adding lactose or isopropyl-β-D-thiogalactopyranoside (IPTG).
  10069..10878   +  CDS            KanR: aminoglycoside phosphotransferase; aph(3')-Ia; confers resistance to kanamycin in bacteria or G418 (Geneticin®) in eukaryotes
>Addgene plasmid #103549 | LSB-hsa-miR-4787-5p | depositor full sequence | sequence record 196146 | Full Sequence
AATTGAGGGGATAACGCAGGAAAGAACATGTGAGCAAAAGGCCAGCAAAAGGCCAGGAACCGTAAAAAGG
CCGCGTTGCTGGCGTTTTTCCATAGGCTCCGCCCCCCTGACGAGCATCACAAAAATCGACGCTCAAGTCA
GAGGTGGCGAAACCCGACAGGACTATAAAGATACCAGGCGTTTCCCCCTGGAAGCTCCCTCGTGCGCTCT
CCTGTTCCGACCCTGCCGCTTACCGGATACCTGTCCGCCTTTCTCCCTTCGGGAAGCGTGGCGCTTTCTC
ATAGCTCACGCTGTAGGTATCTCAGTTCGGTGTAGGTCGTTCGCTCCAAGCTGGGCTGTGTGCACGAACC
CCCCGTTCAGCCCGACCGCTGCGCCTTATCCGGTAACTATCGTCTTGAGTCCAACCCGGTAAGACACGAC
TTATCGCCACTGGCAGCAGCCACTGGTAACAGGATTAGCAGAGCGAGGTATGTAGGCGGTGCTACAGAGT
TCTTGAAGTGGTGGCCTAACTACGGCTACACTAGAAGAACAGTATTTGGTATCTGCGCTCTGCTGAAGCC
AGTTACCTTCGGAAAAAGAGTTGGTAGCTCTTGATCCGGCAAACAAACCACCGCTGGTAGCGGTGGTTTT
TTTGTTTGCAAGCAGCAGATTACGCGCAGAAAAAAAGGATCTCAAGAAGATCCTTTGATCTTTTCTACGG
GGTCTGACGCTCAGTGGAACGAAAACTCACGTTAAGGGATTTTGGTCATGAGATTATCAAAAAGGATCTT
CACCTAGATCCTTTTAAATTAAAAATGAAGTTTTAAATCAATCTAAAGTATATATGAGTAAACTTGGTCT
GACAGTTACCAATGCTTAATCAGTGAGGCACCTATCTCAGCGATCTGTCTATTTCGTTCATCCATAGTTG
CCTGACTCCCCGTCGTGTAGATAACTACGATACGGGAGGGCTTACCATCTGGCCCCAGTGCTGCAATGAT
ACCGCGAGAACCACGCTCACCGGCTCCAGATTTATCAGCAATAAACCAGCCAGCCGGAAGGGCCGAGCGC
AGAAGTGGTCCTGCAACTTTATCCGCCTCCATCCAGTCTATTAATTGTTGCCGGGAAGCTAGAGTAAGTA
GTTCGCCAGTTAATAGTTTGCGCAACGTTGTTGCCATTGCTACAGGCATCGTGGTGTCACGCTCGTCGTT
TGGTATGGCTTCATTCAGCTCCGGTTCCCAACGATCAAGGCGAGTTACATGATCCCCCATGTTGTGCAAA
AAAGCGGTTAGCTCCTTCGGTCCTCCGATCGTTGTCAGAAGTAAGTTGGCCGCAGTGTTATCACTCATGG
TTATGGCAGCACTGCATAATTCTCTTACTGTCATGCCATCCGTAAGATGCTTTTCTGTGACTGGTGAGTA
CTCAACCAAGTCATTCTGAGAATAGTGTATGCGGCGACCGAGTTGCTCTTGCCCGGCGTCAATACGGGAT
AATACCGCGCCACATAGCAGAACTTTAAAAGTGCTCATCATTGGAAAACGTTCTTCGGGGCGAAAACTCT
CAAGGATCTTACCGCTGTTGAGATCCAGTTCGATGTAACCCACTCGTGCACCCAACTGATCTTCAGCATC
TTTTACTTTCACCAGCGTTTCTGGGTGAGCAAAAACAGGAAGGCAAAATGCCGCAAAAAAGGGAATAAGG
GCGACACGGAAATGTTGAATACTCATACTCTTCCTTTTTCAATATTATTGAAGCATTTATCAGGGTTATT
GTCTCATGAGCGGATACATATTTGAATGTAGCTCCGAATTTCTCGAGGGCTTGTCGACGACGGCGGTCTC
CGTCGTCAGGATCATGAATTCGACCCGCCTGCCACCATGACCGAGTACAAGCCCACGGTGCGCCTCGCCA
CCCGCGACGACGTCCCCCGGGCCGTACGCACCCTCGCCGCCGCGTTCGCCGACTACCCCGCCACGCGCCA
CACCGTCGACCCGGACCGCCACATCGAGCGGGTCACCGAGCTGCAAGAACTCTTCCTCACGCGCGTCGGG
CTCGACATCGGCAAGGTGTGGGTCGCGGACGACGGCGCCGCGGTGGCGGTCTGGACCACGCCGGAGAGCG
TCGAAGCGGGGGCGGTGTTCGCCGAGATCGGCCCGCGCATGGCCGAGTTGAGCGGTTCCCGGCTGGCCGC
GCAGCAACAGATGGAAGGCCTCCTGGCGCCGCACCGGCCCAAGGAGCCCGCGTGGTTCCTGGCCACCGTC
GGCGTCTCGCCCGACCACCAGGGCAAGGGTCTGGGCAGCGCCGTCGTGCTCCCCGGAGTGGAGGCGGCCG
AGCGCGCCGGGGTGCCCGCCTTCCTGGAGACATCCGCGCCCCGCAACCTCCCCTTCTACGAGCGGCTCGG
CTTCACCGTCACCGCCGACGTCGAGGTGCCCGAAGGACCGCGCACCTGGTGCATGACCCGCAAGCCCGGT
GCCTGATACGCGTGAATTCACTCCTCAGGTGCAGGCTGCCTATCAGAAGGTGGTGGCTGGTGTGGCCAAT
GCCCTGGCTCACAAATACCACTGAGATCTTTTTCCCTCTGCCAAAAATTATGGGGACATCATGAAGCCCC
TTGAGCATCTGACTTCTGGCTAATAAAGGAAATTTATTTTCATTGCAATAGTGTGTTGGAATTTTTTGTG
TCTCTCACTCGGAAGGACATATGGGAGGGCAAATCATTTAAAACATCAGAATGAGTATTTGGTTTAGAGT
TTGGCAACATATGCCCATATGCTGGCTGCCATGAACAAAGGTTGGCTATAAAGAGGTCATCAGTATATGA
AACAGCCCCCTGCTGTCCATTCCTTATTCCATAGAAAAGCCTTGACTTGAGGTTAGATTTTTTTTATATT
TTGTTTTGTGTTATTTTTTTCTTTAACATCCCTAAAATTTTCCTTACATGTTTTACTAGCCAGATTTTTC
CTCCTCTCCTGACTACTCCCAGTCATAGCTGTCCCTCTTCTCTTATGGAGATCCCTCGACCTGCAGCCCA
AGCTTGAATTCTCTAGAATTACCCTGTTATCCCTATGCTTGGTTTACCGAGCTCTTATTGGTTTTCAAAC
TTCATTGACTGTGCCCAACGCGCCTGGGAGCTCACGGGGACAGCCCCCCCCCAAAGCCCCCAGGGATGTA
ATTACGTCCCTCCCCCGCTAGGGGGCAGCAGCGAGCCGCCCGGGGCTCCGCTCCGGTCCGGCGCTCCCCC
CGCATCCCCGAGCCGGCAGCGTGCGGGGACAGCCCGGGCACGGGGAAGGTGGCACGGGATCGCTTTCCTC
TGAACGCTTCTCGCTGCTCTTTGAGCCTGCAGACACCTGGGGGGATACGGGGAAAAAGCTAGGCTGAAAG
ACCGGTTCTTAGAATGACACGCGCCTGGGAGCTCACGGGGACAGCCCCCCCCCAAAGCCCCCAGGGATGT
AATTACGTCCCTCCCCCGCTAGGGGGCAGCAGCGAGCCGCCCGGGGCTCCGCTCCGGTCCGGCGCTCCCC
CCGCATCCCCGAGCCGGCAGCGTGCGGGGACAGCCCGGGCACGGGGAAGGTGGCACGGGATCGCTTTCCT
CTGAACGCTTCTCGCTGCTCTTTGAGCCTGCAGACACCTGGGGGGATACGGGGAAAAAGCTAACTTCTGA
GACGACAACTTTGTATAGAAAAGTTGGCTCCGAATTCGCCCTTGACAGCAGAGATCCAGTTTGGTTAATT
AATTGGCTCCGGTGCCCGTCAGTGGGCAGAGCGCACATCGCCCACAGTCCCCGAGAAGTTGTGGGGAGGG
GTCGGCAATTGAACCGGTGCCTAGAGAAGGTGGCGCGGGGTAAACTGGGAAAGTGATGTCGTGTACTGGC
TCCGCCTTTTTCCCGAGGGTGGGGGAGAACCGTATATAAGTGCAGTAGTCGCCGTGAACGTTCTTTTTCG
CAACGGGTTTGCCGCCAGAACACAGGTAAGTGCCGTGTGTGGTTCCCGCGGGCCTGGCCTCTTTACGGGT
TATGGCCCTTGCGTGCCTTGAATTACTTCCACCTGGCTGCAGTACGTGATTCTTGATCCCGAGCTTCGGG
TTGGAAGTGGGTGGGAGAGTTCGAGGCCTTGCGCTTAAGGAGCCCCTTCGCCTCGTGCTTGAGTTGAGGC
CTGGCCTGGGCGCTGGGGCCGCCGCGTGCGAATCTGGTGGCACCTTCGCGCCTGTCTCGCTGCTTTCGAT
AAGTCTCTAGCCATTTAAAATTTTTGATGACCTGCTGCGACGCTTTTTTTCTGGCAAGATAGTCTTGTAA
ATGCGGGCCAAGATCTGCACACTGGTATTTCGGTTTTTGGGGCCGCGGGCGGCGACGGGGCCCGTGCGTC
CCAGCGCACATGTTCGGCGAGGCGGGGCCTGCGAGCGCGGCCACCGAGAATCGGACGGGGGTAGTCTCAA
GCTGGCCGGCCTGCTCTGGTGCCTGGCCTCGCGCCGCCGTGTATCGCCCCGCCCTGGGCGGCAAGGCTGG
CCCGGTCGGCACCAGTTGCGTGAGCGGAAAGATGGCCGCTTCCCGGCCCTGCTGCAGGGAGCTCAAAATG
GAGGACGCGGCGCTCGGGAGAGCGGGCGGGTGAGTCACCCACACAAAGGAAAAGGGCCTTTCCGTCCTCA
GCCGTCGCTTCATGTGACTCCACGGAGTACCGGGCGCCGTCCAGGCACCTCGATTAGTTCTCGAGCTTTT
GGAGTACGTCGTCTTTAGGTTGGGGGGAGGGGTTTTATGCGATGGAGTTTCCCCACACTGAGTGGGTGGA
GACTGAAGTTAGGCCAGCTTGGCACTTGATGTAATTCTCCTTGGAATTTGCCCTTTTTGAGTTTGGATCT
TGGTTCATTCTCAAGCCTCAGACAGTGGTTCAAAGTTTTTTTCTTCCATTTCAGGTGTCGTGAGAAGGGC
GAATTCGACCCAAGTTTGTACAAAAAAGCAGGCTGGATCCAGGTGCCACCATGGTGAGCGAGCTGATTAA
GGAGAACATGCACATGAAGCTGTACATGGAGGGCACCGTGAACAACCACCACTTCAAGTGCACATCCGAG
GGCGAAGGCAAGCCCTACGAGGGCACCCAGACCATGAGAATCAAGGCGGTCGAGGGCGGCCCTCTCCCCT
TCGCCTTCGACATCCTGGCTACCAGCTTCATGTACGGCAGCAAAACCTTCATCAACCACACCCAGGGCAT
CCCCGACTTCTTTAAGCAGTCCTTCCCCGAGGGCTTCACATGGGAGAGAGTCACCACATACGAAGATGGG
GGCGTGCTGACCGCTACCCAGGACACCAGCCTCCAGGACGGCTGCCTCATCTACAACGTCAAGATCAGAG
GGGTGAACTTCCCATCCAACGGCCCTGTGATGCAGAAGAAAACACTCGGCTGGGAGGCCTCCACCGAGAC
ACTGTACCCCGCTGACGGCGGCCTGGAAGGCAGAGCCGACATGGCCCTGAAGCTCGTGGGCGGGGGCCAC
CTGATCTGCAACCTTAAGACCACATACAGATCCAAGAAACCCGCTAAGAACCTCAAGATGCCCGGCGTCT
ACTATGTGGACAGGAGACTGGAAAGAATCAAGGAGGCCGACAAAGAGACATACGTCGAGCAGCACGAGGT
GGCTGTGGCCAGATACTGCGACCTCCCTAGCAAACTGGGGCACAAACTTAATTGAGAATTCTACCACCCA
GCTTTCTTGTACAAAGTGGTACGTCTCAAGACCAGAGGTCTCTGCTTGATTCTCCGGGATGCCGCCGCCA
CCCCCGCGGGATGCCGCCGCCACCCCCGCGGGATGCCGCCGCCACCCCCGCGGGATGCCGCCGCCACCCC
CGCCAACCAGAAGAGACCTGTGCTTCACTCCTCAGGTGCAGGCTGCCTATCAGAAGGTGGTGGCTGGTGT
GGCCAATGCCCTGGCTCACAAATACCACTGAGATCTTTTTCCCTCTGCCAAAAATTATGGGGACATCATG
AAGCCCCTTGAGCATCTGACTTCTGGCTAATAAAGGAAATTTATTTTCATTGCAATAGTGTGTTGGAATT
TTTTGTGTCTCTCACTCGGAAGGACATATGGGAGGGCAAATCATTTAAAACATCAGAATGAGTATTTGGT
TTAGAGTTTGGCAACATATGCCCATATGCTGGCTGCCATGAACAAAGGTTGGCTATAAAGAGGTCATCAG
TATATGAAACAGCCCCCTGCTGTCCATTCCTTATTCCATAGAAAAGCCTTGACTTGAGGTTAGATTTTTT
TTATATTTTGTTTTGTGTTATTTTTTTCTTTAACATCCCTAAAATTTTCCTTACATGTTTTACTAGCCAG
ATTTTTCCTCCTCTCCTGACTACTCCCAGTCATAGCTGTCCCTCTTCTCTTATGGAGATCCCGAGCGGTG
CGTTTTTATGCTTGTAGTATTGTATAATGTTTTTAAGATCCAAGCTTCTGACCTCTTCTCTTCCTCCCAC
AGGGCCTCGAGACAATTGCATCGATGGTACCAGTGAAAGTCTGCAATGAATTCGAGTTGGCGCGCCTGTC
ATTCTAAATCTCTCTTTCAGCCTAAAGCTTTTTCCCCGTATCCCCCCAGGTGTCTGCAGGCTCAAAGAGC
AGCGAGAAGCGTTCAGAGGAAAGCGATCCCGTGCCACCTTCCCCGTGCCCGGGCTGTCCCCGCACGCTGC
CGGCTCGGGGATGCGGGGGGAGCGCCGGACCGGAGCGGAGCCCCGGGCGGCTCGCTGCTGCCCCCTAGCG
GGGGAGGGACGTAATTACATCCCTGGGGGCTTTGGGAGGGGGCTGTCCCCGTGAGCTCCCAGGCGCGCCT
GTCATTCTAAATCTCTCTTTCAGCCTAAAGCTTTTTCCCCGTATCCCCCCAGGTGTCTGCAGGCTCAAAG
AGCAGCGAGAAGCGTTCAGAGGAAAGCGATCCCGTGCCACCTTCCCCGTGCCCGGGCTGTCCCCGCACGC
TGCCGGCTCGGGGATGCGGGGGGAGCGCCGGACCGGAGCGGAGCCCCGGGCGGCTCGCTGCTGCCCCCTA
GCGGGGGAGGGACGTAATTACATCCCTGGGGGCTTTGGGGGGGGGCTGTCCCCGTGAGCTCCCAGGCGCG
CCAACTCGGTACCGTATCGATGTCGACGTTAACGCTAGTGATATCAACTTTGTATAGAAAAGTTGGCTCC
GAATTCGCCCTTGACAGCAGAGATCCAGTTTGGTTAATTAATTGGCTCCGGTGCCCGTCAGTGGGCAGAG
CGCACATCGCCCACAGTCCCCGAGAAGTTGTGGGGAGGGGTCGGCAATTGAACCGGTGCCTAGAGAAGGT
GGCGCGGGGTAAACTGGGAAAGTGATGTCGTGTACTGGCTCCGCCTTTTTCCCGAGGGTGGGGGAGAACC
GTATATAAGTGCAGTAGTCGCCGTGAACGTTCTTTTTCGCAACGGGTTTGCCGCCAGAACACAGGTAAGT
GCCGTGTGTGGTTCCCGCGGGCCTGGCCTCTTTACGGGTTATGGCCCTTGCGTGCCTTGAATTACTTCCA
CCTGGCTGCAGTACGTGATTCTTGATCCCGAGCTTCGGGTTGGAAGTGGGTGGGAGAGTTCGAGGCCTTG
CGCTTAAGGAGCCCCTTCGCCTCGTGCTTGAGTTGAGGCCTGGCCTGGGCGCTGGGGCCGCCGCGTGCGA
ATCTGGTGGCACCTTCGCGCCTGTCTCGCTGCTTTCGATAAGTCTCTAGCCATTTAAAATTTTTGATGAC
CTGCTGCGACGCTTTTTTTCTGGCAAGATAGTCTTGTAAATGCGGGCCAAGATCTGCACACTGGTATTTC
GGTTTTTGGGGCCGCGGGCGGCGACGGGGCCCGTGCGTCCCAGCGCACATGTTCGGCGAGGCGGGGCCTG
CGAGCGCGGCCACCGAGAATCGGACGGGGGTAGTCTCAAGCTGGCCGGCCTGCTCTGGTGCCTGGCCTCG
CGCCGCCGTGTATCGCCCCGCCCTGGGCGGCAAGGCTGGCCCGGTCGGCACCAGTTGCGTGAGCGGAAAG
ATGGCCGCTTCCCGGCCCTGCTGCAGGGAGCTCAAAATGGAGGACGCGGCGCTCGGGAGAGCGGGCGGGT
GAGTCACCCACACAAAGGAAAAGGGCCTTTCCGTCCTCAGCCGTCGCTTCATGTGACTCCACGGAGTACC
GGGCGCCGTCCAGGCACCTCGATTAGTTCTCGAGCTTTTGGAGTACGTCGTCTTTAGGTTGGGGGGAGGG
GTTTTATGCGATGGAGTTTCCCCACACTGAGTGGGTGGAGACTGAAGTTAGGCCAGCTTGGCACTTGATG
TAATTCTCCTTGGAATTTGCCCTTTTTGAGTTTGGATCTTGGTTCATTCTCAAGCCTCAGACAGTGGTTC
AAAGTTTTTTTCTTCCATTTCAGGTGTCGTGAGAAGGGCGAATTCGACCCAAGTTTGTACAAAAAAGCAG
GCTCGCCACCATGGTGAGCAAGGGCGAGGAGCTGTTCACCGGGGTGGTGCCCATCCTGGTCGAGCTGGAC
GGCGACGTAAACGGCCACAAGTTCAGCGTGAGGGGCGAGGGCGAGGGCGATGCCACCAACGGCAAGCTGA
CCCTGAAGTTCATCTGCACCACCGGCAAGCTGCCCGTGCCCTGGCCCACCCTCGTGACCACCCTGAGCCA
CGGCGTGCAGTGCTTCGCCCGCTACCCCGACCACATGAAGCAGCACGACTTCTTCAAGTCCGCCATGCCC
GAAGGCTACGTCCAGGAGCGCACCATCTTCTTCAAGGACGACGGCACCTACAAGACCCGCGCCGAGGTGA
AGTTCGAGGGCGACACCCTAGTGAACCGCATCGAGCTGAAGGGCGTCGACTTCAAGGAGGACGGCAACAT
CCTGGGGCACAAGCTGGAGTACAACTTCAACAGCCACAACATCTATATCATGGCCGTCAAGCAGAAGAAC
GGCATCAAGGTGAACTTCAAGATCCGCCACAACGTGGAGGACGGCAGCGTGCAGCTCGCCGACCACTACC
AGCAGAACACCCCCATCGGCGACGGCCCCGTGCTGCTGCCCGACAGCCACTACCTGAGCACCCAGTCCGT
GCTGAGCAAAGACCCCAACGAGAAGCGCGATCACATGGTCCTGCTGGAGTTCCGCACCGCCGCCGGGATC
ACTCTCGGCATGGACGAGCTGTACAAGTAATACCACCCAGCTTTCTTGTACAAAGTGGTACGCGTGAATT
CACTCCTCAGGTGCAGGCTGCCTATCAGAAGGTGGTGGCTGGTGTGGCCAATGCCCTGGCTCACAAATAC
CACTGAGATCTTTTTCCCTCTGCCAAAAATTATGGGGACATCATGAAGCCCCTTGAGCATCTGACTTCTG
GCTAATAAAGGAAATTTATTTTCATTGCAATAGTGTGTTGGAATTTTTTGTGTCTCTCACTCGGAAGGAC
ATATGGGAGGGCAAATCATTTAAAACATCAGAATGAGTATTTGGTTTAGAGTTTGGCAACATATGCCCAT
ATGCTGGCTGCCATGAACAAAGGTTGGCTATAAAGAGGTCATCAGTATATGAAACAGCCCCCTGCTGTCC
ATTCCTTATTCCATAGAAAAGCCTTGACTTGAGGTTAGATTTTTTTTATATTTTGTTTTGTGTTATTTTT
TTCTTTAACATCCCTAAAATTTTCCTTACATGTTTTACTAGCCAGATTTTTCCTCCTCTCCTGACTACTC
CCAGTCATAGCTGTCCCTCTTCTCTTATGGAGATCCCTCGACCTGCAGCCCAAGCTTGGCGTAATCATGG
TCATAGCTGTTTCCTGTGTGAAATTGTTATCCGCTCACAATTCCACACAACATACGAGCCGGAAGCATAA
AGTGTAAAGCCTGGGGTGCCTAATGAGTGAGCTAACTCACATTAATTGCGTTGCGCTCACTGCCCGCTTT
CCAGTCGGGAAACCTGTCGTGCCAGCGGATCGACAGTACTAAGCTTGGTCTAATACCCAATCTCTCGTCT
TATCCAGATGTTTTATACGCCTCTGGCCCGTGTCTCAAAATCTCTGATGTTACATTGCACAAGATAAAAT
AATATCATCATGAACAATAAAACTGTCTGCTTACATAAACAGTAATACAAGGGGTGTTATGAGCCATATT
CAACGGGAAACGTCGAGGCCGCGATTAAATTCCAACATGGATGCTGATTTATATGGGTATAAATGGGCTC
GCGATAATGTCGGGCAATCAGGTGCGACAATCTATCGCTTGTATGGGAAGCCCGATGCGCCAGAGTTGTT
TCTGAAACATGGCAAAGGTAGCGTTGCCAATGATGTTACAGATGAGATGGTCAGACTAAACTGGCTGACG
GAATTTATGCCTCTTCCGACCATCAAGCATTTTATCCGTACTCCTGATGATGCATGGTTACTCACCACTG
CGATCCCCGGAAAAACAGCATTCCAGGTATTAGAAGAATATCCTGATTCAGGTGAAAATATTGTTGATGC
GCTGGCAGTGTTCCTGCGCCGGTTGCATTCGATTCCTGTTTGTAATTGTCCTTTTAACAGCGATCGCGTA
TTTCGTCTCGCTCAGGCGCAATCACGAATGAATAACGGTTTGGTTGATGCGAGTGATTTTGATGACGAGC
GTAATGGCTGGCCTGTTGAACAAGTCTGGAAAGAAATGCATAAACTTTTGCCATTCTCACCGGATTCAGT
CGTCACTCATGGTGATTTCTCACTTGATAACCTTATTTTTGACGAGGGGAAATTAATAGGTTGTATTGAT
GTTGGACGAGTCGGAATCGCAGACCGATACCAGGATCTTGCCATCCTATGGAACTGCCTCGGTGAGTTTT
CTCCTTCATTACAGAAACGGCTTTTTCAAAAATATGGTATTGATAATCCTGATATGAATAAATTGCAGTT
TCATTTGATGCTCGATGAGTTTTTCTAATCAGAATTGGTTAATTGGTTGTAACACTGGCAGAGCATTACG
CTGACTTGACGGGACGGCGCAAGCTCATGACCAAAATCCCTTAACGTGAGTTACGCGTCGTTCCACTGAG
CGTCAGAGGTATCACTAGTATTACAGAGGTAAGTTATAACAGTCGCCTAACCC
