>Addgene plasmid #103549 | LSB-hsa-miR-4787-5p | depositor partial sequence | sequence record 196147 | hsa-miR-4787-5p target
GGGATGCCGCCGCCACCCCCGC
